Addgene plasmid #217477: pcDNA3.4_StrepII_TEV_PP2Ac
Purpose: Expresses PP2Ac with a TEV cleavable N-terminal StrepII tag
Depositing lab: Wolfgang Peti. Depositing organization: University of Connecticut Health Center. Publication: Cryo-EM structures of PP2A:B55-FAM122A and PP2A:B55-ARPP19. Padi SKR, Vos MR, Godek RJ, Fuller JR, Kruse T, Hein JB, Nilsson J, Kelker MS, Page R, Peti W. Nature. 2024 Jan;625(7993):195-203. doi: 10.1038/s41586-023-06870-3. Epub 2023 Dec 20. PubMed 38123684.
Backbone
  Vector backbone: pcDNA3.4
  Vector type: Mammalian Expression
Growth in bacteria
  Bacterial resistance: Ampicillin, 100 μg/mL
  Growth temperature: 37°C
  Growth strain: DH5alpha
  Copy number: Unknown
Gene/Insert
  Gene/Insert name: PP2Ac
  Species: H. sapiens (human)
  Insert size (bp): 981
  GenBank ID: X12646.1
  Tag / fusion protein: StrepII, TEV (N terminal on insert)
  Entrez Gene: PPP2CA (a.k.a. HJS3, NEDLBA, PP2Ac, PP2CA, PP2Calpha, RP-C)
  Cloning method: Gibson Cloning
  Sequencing primers: 5′ CMV forward
Terms and licenses: Academic/Nonprofit Terms; Industry Terms: Not Available to Industry
How to cite: pcDNA3.4_StrepII_TEV_PP2Ac was a gift from Wolfgang Peti (Addgene plasmid # 217477 ; http://n2t.net/addgene:217477 ; RRID:Addgene_217477)
