[The description below was written by a language model from this plasmid's Addgene catalogue record and pLannotate feature annotations shown in this document.]
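Description:
pcDNA3.4_StrepII_TEV_PP2Ac is a mammalian expression plasmid of about 7.1 kb, built on the pcDNA3.4 backbone, that produces the human protein phosphatase 2A catalytic subunit alpha (PP2Ac, gene PPP2CA). It is propagated in E. coli through a high-copy ColE1/pUC-type origin and selected with ampicillin via the β-lactamase gene. An f1 phage origin is also present. For mammalian cells the backbone carries an SV40 early promoter driving a neomycin phosphotransferase gene with an SV40 polyadenylation signal, the standard arrangement for G418 selection. Short lac promoter/operator, lacI, ble and bom fragments annotated elsewhere appear to be backbone remnants.

The expression cassette uses the human cytomegalovirus immediate early enhancer and promoter. Downstream lies an open reading frame encoding a Strep-Tag II, a TEV protease recognition site and then the PPP2CA coding sequence, which was inserted by Gibson cloning. The tag allows capture of the phosphatase on Strep-Tactin resin, and TEV cleavage then removes the tag from the N-terminus. A WPRE follows the insert to enhance transcript stability and expression, and an HSV thymidine kinase polyadenylation signal terminates the message. A short His-tag-like fragment is annotated shortly after the end of the PPP2CA feature. The catalogue entry lists only the N-terminal StrepII and TEV elements, so the record does not indicate whether this fragment is translated as part of the protein.

The associated publication reports cryo-EM structures of PP2A:B55 complexes with regulatory proteins, which suggests the plasmid was used to produce recombinant PP2Ac in mammalian cells for purification and structural work.
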