Features (pLannotate 1.2.2; 22 found; start..end, strand, type, name):
     50..429     +  enhancer       CMV enhancer: human cytomegalovirus immediate early enhancer
    430..633     +  promoter       CMV promoter: human cytomegalovirus (CMV) immediate early promoter
    754..776     +  CDS            Strep-Tag II (fragment): peptide that binds Strep-Tactin®, an engineered form of streptavidin
    778..798     +  CDS            TEV site: tobacco etch virus (TEV) protease recognition and cleavage site
    799..1725    +  CDS            PPP2CA (sequence withheld): PP2AA_BOVIN - Experimental evidence at protein level: Swiss-Prot protein existence level 1. PP2A is the major phosphatase for microtubule-associated proteins (MAPs). PP2A can modulate the activity of phosphorylase B kinase casein kinase 2, mitogen-stimulated S6 kinase, and MAP-2 kinase. Cooperates with SGO2 to protect centromeric cohesin from separase- mediated cleavage in oocytes specifically during meiosis I. Activates RAF1 by dephosphorylating it at 'Ser-259' (By similarity). Mediates dephosphorylation of WEE1, preventing its ubiquitin-mediated proteolysis, increasing WEE1 protein levels, a
   1781..1798    +  CDS            9xHis (fragment): 9xHis affinity tag
   1861..2449    +  misc_feature   WPRE: woodchuck hepatitis virus posttranscriptional regulatory element
   2514..2562    +  polyA_signal   HSV TK poly(A) signal: herpes simplex virus thymidine kinase polyadenylation signal (Cole and Stacy, 1985)
   2653..2669    -  polyA_signal   bGH poly(A) signal (fragment): bovine growth hormone polyadenylation signal
   2764..3192    +  rep_origin     f1 ori (sequence partly withheld): f1 bacteriophage origin of replication; arrow indicates direction of (+) strand synthesis
   3206..3535    +  promoter       SV40 promoter: SV40 enhancer and early promoter
   3602..4393    +  CDS            neo: KKA2_KLEPN - Also known as kan, nptII. Experimental evidence at protein level: Swiss-Prot protein existence level 1. Resistance to kanamycin, neomycin, paromomycin, ribostamycin, butirosin and gentamicin B. From Klebsiella pneumoniae.
   4419..4577    +  CDS            ble (fragment): BLE_KLEPN - Experimental evidence at protein level: Swiss-Prot protein existence level 1. Binding protein with a strong affinity to the bleomycin family of antibiotics. Binds to CL990; an antimitotic-antibiotic compound. From Klebsiella pneumoniae.
   4572..4693    +  polyA_signal   SV40 poly(A) signal: SV40 polyadenylation signal
   4766..4782    -  protein_bind   lac operator: The lac repressor binds to the lac operator to inhibit transcription in E. coli. This inhibition can be relieved by adding lactose or isopropyl-β-D-thiogalactopyranoside (IPTG). lac repressor encoded by lacI
   4790..4820    -  promoter       lac promoter: promoter for the E. coli lac operon
   4835..4856    -  protein_bind   CAP binding site: CAP binding activates transcription in the presence of cAMP. E. coli catabolite activator protein
   4869..4961    -  CDS            lacI (fragment): lac repressor; lacI; The lac repressor binds to the lac operator to inhibit transcription in E. coli. This inhibition can be relieved by adding lactose or isopropyl-β-D-thiogalactopyranoside (IPTG).
   5144..5732    -  rep_origin     ori: high-copy-number ColE1/pMB1/pBR322/pUC origin of replication
   5903..6763    -  CDS            AmpR: β-lactamase; bla; confers resistance to ampicillin, carbenicillin, and related antibiotics
   6764..6868    -  promoter       AmpR promoter: bla
   6927..6979    -  misc_feature   bom (fragment): basis of mobility region from pBR322
>Addgene plasmid #217477 | pcDNA3.4_StrepII_TEV_PP2Ac | addgene full sequence | sequence record 430724 | Addgene NGS Result
GTTAGGCGTTTTGCGCTGCTTCGCGATGTACGGGCCAGATATACGCGTTGACATTGATTATTGACTAGTT
ATTAATAGTAATCAATTACGGGGTCATTAGTTCATAGCCCATATATGGAGTTCCGCGTTACATAACTTAC
GGTAAATGGCCCGCCTGGCTGACCGCCCAACGACCCCCGCCCATTGACGTCAATAATGACGTATGTTCCC
ATAGTAACGCCAATAGGGACTTTCCATTGACGTCAATGGGTGGAGTATTTACGGTAAACTGCCCACTTGG
CAGTACATCAAGTGTATCATATGCCAAGTACGCCCCCTATTGACGTCAATGACGGTAAATGGCCCGCCTG
GCATTATGCCCAGTACATGACCTTATGGGACTTTCCTACTTGGCAGTACATCTACGTATTAGTCATCGCT
ATTACCATGGTGATGCGGTTTTGGCAGTACATCAATGGGCGTGGATAGCGGTTTGACTCACGGGGATTTC
CAAGTCTCCACCCCATTGACGTCAATGGGAGTTTGTTTTGGCACCAAAATCAACGGGACTTTCCAAAATG
TCGTAACAACTCCGCCCCATTGACGCAAATGGGCGGTAGGCGTGTACGGTGGGAGGTCTATATAAGCAGA
GCTCGTTTAGTGAACCGTCAGATCGCCTGGAGACGCCATCCACGCTGTTTTGACCTCCATAGAAGACACC
GGGACCGATCCAGCCTCCGGACTCTAGAGGATCGAACCCTTGCCACCATGGTATGGAGCCACCCGCAGTT
CGAAAAAGAAAACCTGTATTTTCAGGGC
[927 nt withheld, positions 799-1725]
TAACATATGGGATCCGAATTCGAGCTCCGTCGACAAGCTTGCGGCCGCACTCGAGCACCACCACCACCAC
CACTGAGATCCGGCTGCTAAAAGGGTTCGATCCCTACCGGTTAGTAATGAGTTTGATATCTCGACAATCA
ACCTCTGGATTACAAAATTTGTGAAAGATTGACTGGTATTCTTAACTATGTTGCTCCTTTTACGCTATGT
GGATACGCTGCTTTAATGCCTTTGTATCATGCTATTGCTTCCCGTATGGCTTTCATTTTCTCCTCCTTGT
ATAAATCCTGGTTGCTGTCTCTTTATGAGGAGTTGTGGCCCGTTGTCAGGCAACGTGGCGTGGTGTGCAC
TGTGTTTGCTGACGCAACCCCCACTGGTTGGGGCATTGCCACCACCTGTCAGCTCCTTTCCGGGACTTTC
GCTTTCCCCCTCCCTATTGCCACGGCGGAACTCATCGCCGCCTGCCTTGCCCGCTGCTGGACAGGGGCTC
GGCTGTTGGGCACTGACAATTCCGTGGTGTTGTCGGGGAAGCTGACGTCCTTTCCATGGCTGCTCGCCTG
TGTTGCCACCTGGATTCTGCGCGGGACGTCCTTCTGCTACGTCCCTTCGGCCCTCAATCCAGCGGACCTT
CCTTCCCGCGGCCTGCTGCCGGCTCTGCGGCCTCTTCCGCGTCTTCGCCTTCGCCCTCAGACGAGTCGGA
TCTCCCTTTGGGCCGCCTCCCCGCCTGGAACGGGGGAGGCTAACTGAAACACGGAAGGAGACAATACCGG
AAGGAACCCGCGCTATGACGGCAATAAAAAGACAGAATAAAACGCACGGGTGTTGGGTCGTTTGTTCATA
AACGCGGGGTTCGGTCCCAGGGCTGGCACTCTGTCGATACCCCACCGAGACCCCATTGGGGCCAATACGC
CCGCGTTTCTTCCTTTTCCCCACCCCACCCCCCAAGTTCGGGTGAAGGCCCAGGGCTCGCAGCCAACGTC
GGGGCGGCAGGCCCTGCCATAGCAGATCTGCGCAGCTGGGGCTCTAGGGGGTATCCCC
[124 nt withheld, positions 2764-2887]
C
[91 nt withheld, positions 2889-2979]
A
[49 nt withheld, positions 2981-3029]
CCTTTGACGTTGGAGTCCACGTTCTTT
[37 nt withheld, positions 3057-3093]
ACCCTATCTCGGTCTATTCTTTTGATTTATAAGGGATTTTGCCGATTTCGGCCTATTGGTTAAAAAATGA
GCTGATTTAACAAAAATTTAACGCGAATTAATTCTGTGGAATGTGTGTCAGTTAGGGTGTGGAAAGTCCC
CAGGCTCCCCAGCAGGCAGAAGTATGCAAAGCATGCATCTCAATTAGTCAGCAACCAGGTGTGGAAAGTC
CCCAGGCTCCCCAGCAGGCAGAAGTATGCAAAGCATGCATCTCAATTAGTCAGCAACCATAGTCCCGCCC
CTAACTCCGCCCATCCCGCCCCTAACTCCGCCCAGTTCCGCCCATTCTCCGCCCCATGGCTGACTAATTT
TTTTTATTTATGCAGAGGCCGAGGCCGCCTCTGCCTCTGAGCTATTCCAGAAGTAGTGAGGAGGCTTTTT
TGGAGGCCTAGGCTTTTGCAAAAAGCTCCCGGGAGCTTGTATATCCATTTTCGGATCTGATCAAGAGACA
GGATGAGGATCGTTTCGCATGATTGAACAAGATGGATTGCACGCAGGTTCTCCGGCCGCTTGGGTGGAGA
GGCTATTCGGCTATGACTGGGCACAACAGACAATCGGCTGCTCTGATGCCGCCGTGTTCCGGCTGTCAGC
GCAGGGGCGCCCGGTTCTTTTTGTCAAGACCGACCTGTCCGGTGCCCTGAATGAACTGCAGGACGAGGCA
GCGCGGCTATCGTGGCTGGCCACGACGGGCGTTCCTTGCGCAGCTGTGCTCGACGTTGTCACTGAAGCGG
GAAGGGACTGGCTGCTATTGGGCGAAGTGCCGGGGCAGGATCTCCTGTCATCTCACCTTGCTCCTGCCGA
GAAAGTATCCATCATGGCTGATGCAATGCGGCGGCTGCATACGCTTGATCCGGCTACCTGCCCATTCGAC
CACCAAGCGAAACATCGCATCGAGCGAGCACGTACTCGGATGGAAGCCGGTCTTGTCGATCAGGATGATC
TGGACGAAGAGCATCAGGGGCTCGCGCCAGCCGAACTGTTCGCCAGGCTCAAGGCGCGCATGCCCGACGG
CGAGGATCTCGTCGTGACCCATGGCGATGCCTGCTTGCCGAATATCATGGTGGAAAATGGCCGCTTTTCT
GGATTCATCGACTGTGGCCGGCTGGGTGTGGCGGACCGCTATCAGGACATAGCGTTGGCTACCCGTGATA
TTGCTGAAGAGCTTGGCGGCGAATGGGCTGACCGCTTCCTCGTGCTTTACGGTATCGCCGCTCCCGATTC
GCAGCGCATCGCCTTCTATCGCCTTCTTGACGAGTTCTTCTGAGCGGGACTCTGGGGTTCGCGAAATGAC
CGACCAAGCGACGCCCAACCTGCCATCACGAGATTTCGATTCCACCGCCGCCTTCTATGAAAGGTTGGGC
TTCGGAATCGTTTTCCGGGACGCCGGCTGGATGATCCTCCAGCGCGGGGATCTCATGCTGGAGTTCTTCG
CCCACCCCAACTTGTTTATTGCAGCTTATAATGGTTACAAATAAAGCAATAGCATCACAAATTTCACAAA
TAAAGCATTTTTTTCACTGCATTCTAGTTGTGGTTTGTCCAAACTCATCAATGTATCTTATCATGTCTGT
ATACCGTCGACCTCTAGCTAGAGCTTGGCGTAATCATGGTCATAGCTGTTTCCTGTGTGAAATTGTTATC
CGCTCACAATTCCACACAACATACGAGCCGGAAGCATAAAGTGTAAAGCCTGGGGTGCCTAATGAGTGAG
CTAACTCACATTAATTGCGTTGCGCTCACTGCCCGCTTTCCAGTCGGGAAACCTGTCGTGCCAGCTGCAT
TAATGAATCGGCCAACGCGCGGGGAGAGGCGGTTTGCGTATTGGGCGCTCTTCCGCTTCCTCGCTCACTG
ACTCGCTGCGCTCGGTCGTTCGGCTGCGGCGAGCGGTATCAGCTCACTCAAAGGCGGTAATACGGTTATC
CACAGAATCAGGGGATAACGCAGGAAAGAACATGTGAGCAAAAGGCCAGCAAAAGGCCAGGAACCGTAAA
AAGGCCGCGTTGCTGGCGTTTTTCCATAGGCTCCGCCCCCCTGACGAGCATCACAAAAATCGACGCTCAA
GTCAGAGGTGGCGAAACCCGACAGGACTATAAAGATACCAGGCGTTTCCCCCTGGAAGCTCCCTCGTGCG
CTCTCCTGTTCCGACCCTGCCGCTTACCGGATACCTGTCCGCCTTTCTCCCTTCGGGAAGCGTGGCGCTT
TCTCATAGCTCACGCTGTAGGTATCTCAGTTCGGTGTAGGTCGTTCGCTCCAAGCTGGGCTGTGTGCACG
AACCCCCCGTTCAGCCCGACCGCTGCGCCTTATCCGGTAACTATCGTCTTGAGTCCAACCCGGTAAGACA
CGACTTATCGCCACTGGCAGCAGCCACTGGTAACAGGATTAGCAGAGCGAGGTATGTAGGCGGTGCTACA
GAGTTCTTGAAGTGGTGGCCTAACTACGGCTACACTAGAAGAACAGTATTTGGTATCTGCGCTCTGCTGA
AGCCAGTTACCTTCGGAAAAAGAGTTGGTAGCTCTTGATCCGGCAAACAAACCACCGCTGGTAGCGGTGG
TTTTTTTGTTTGCAAGCAGCAGATTACGCGCAGAAAAAAAGGATCTCAAGAAGATCCTTTGATCTTTTCT
ACGGGGTCTGACGCTCAGTGGAACGAAAACTCACGTTAAGGGATTTTGGTCATGAGATTATCAAAAAGGA
TCTTCACCTAGATCCTTTTAAATTAAAAATGAAGTTTTAAATCAATCTAAAGTATATATGAGTAAACTTG
GTCTGACAGTTACCAATGCTTAATCAGTGAGGCACCTATCTCAGCGATCTGTCTATTTCGTTCATCCATA
GTTGCCTGACTCCCCGTCGTGTAGATAACTACGATACGGGAGGGCTTACCATCTGGCCCCAGTGCTGCAA
TGATACCGCGAGACCCACGCTCACCGGCTCCAGATTTATCAGCAATAAACCAGCCAGCCGGAAGGGCCGA
GCGCAGAAGTGGTCCTGCAACTTTATCCGCCTCCATCCAGTCTATTAATTGTTGCCGGGAAGCTAGAGTA
AGTAGTTCGCCAGTTAATAGTTTGCGCAACGTTGTTGCCATTGCTACAGGCATCGTGGTGTCACGCTCGT
CGTTTGGTATGGCTTCATTCAGCTCCGGTTCCCAACGATCAAGGCGAGTTACATGATCCCCCATGTTGTG
CAAAAAAGCGGTTAGCTCCTTCGGTCCTCCGATCGTTGTCAGAAGTAAGTTGGCCGCAGTGTTATCACTC
ATGGTTATGGCAGCACTGCATAATTCTCTTACTGTCATGCCATCCGTAAGATGCTTTTCTGTGACTGGTG
AGTACTCAACCAAGTCATTCTGAGAATAGTGTATGCGGCGACCGAGTTGCTCTTGCCCGGCGTCAATACG
GGATAATACCGCGCCACATAGCAGAACTTTAAAAGTGCTCATCATTGGAAAACGTTCTTCGGGGCGAAAA
CTCTCAAGGATCTTACCGCTGTTGAGATCCAGTTCGATGTAACCCACTCGTGCACCCAACTGATCTTCAG
CATCTTTTACTTTCACCAGCGTTTCTGGGTGAGCAAAAACAGGAAGGCAAAATGCCGCAAAAAAGGGAAT
AAGGGCGACACGGAAATGTTGAATACTCATACTCTTCCTTTTTCAATATTATTGAAGCATTTATCAGGGT
TATTGTCTCATGAGCGGATACATATTTGAATGTATTTAGAAAAATAAACAAATAGGGGTTCCGCGCACAT
TTCCCCGAAAAGTGCCACCTGACGTCGACGGATCGGGAGATCTCCCGATCCCCTATGGTGCACTCTCAGT
ACAATCTGCTCTGATGCCGCATAGTTAAGCCAGTATCTGCTCCCTGCTTGTGTGTTGGAGGTCGCTGAGT
AGTGCGCGAGCAAAATTTAAGCTACAACAAGGCAAGGCTTGACCGACAATTGCATGAAGAATCTGCTTAG
G
