>Addgene plasmid #217477 | pcDNA3.4_StrepII_TEV_PP2Ac | depositor partial sequence | sequence record 424069 | StrepII_TEV_PP2Ac
ATGGTATGGAGCCACCCGCAGTTCGAAAAAGAAAACCTGTATTTTCAGGGC
[927 nt withheld, positions 52-978]
TAA
